>Addgene plasmid #125486 | lentiSAMv2 rs1401419-guide1 | addgene full sequence | sequence record 251527 | Addgene NGS Result
GTTTTAGAGCTAGGCCAACATGAGGATCACCCATGTCTGCAGGGCCTAGCAAGTTAAAATAAGGCTAGTC
CGTTATCAACTTGGCCAACATGAGGATCACCCATGTCTGCAGGGCCAAGTGGCACCGAGTCGGTGCTTTT
TTTGGATCCTAGGTCTTGAAAGGAGTGGGAATTGGCTCCGGTGCCCGTCAGTGGGCAGAGCGCACATCGC
CCACAGTCCCCGAGAAGTTGGGGGGAGGGGTCGGCAATTGATCCGGTGCCTAGAGAAGGTGGCGCGGGGT
AAACTGGGAAAGTGATGTCGTGTACTGGCTCCGCCTTTTTCCCGAGGGTGGGGGAGAACCGTATATAAGT
GCAGTAGTCGCCGTGAACGTTCTTTTTCGCAACGGGTTTGCCGCCAGAACACAGGCGTACGGCCACCATG
AAAAGGCCGGCGGCCACGAAAAAGGCCGGCCAGGCAAAAAAGAAAAAGGACAAGAAGTACAGCATCGGCC
TGGCCATCGGCACCAACTCTGTGGGCTGGGCCGTGATCACCGACGAGTACAAGGTGCCCAGCAAGAAATT
CAAGGTGCTGGGCAACACCGACCGGCACAGCATCAAGAAGAACCTGATCGGAGCCCTGCTGTTCGACAGC
GGCGAAACAGCCGAGGCCACCCGGCTGAAGAGAACCGCCAGAAGAAGATACACCAGACGGAAGAACCGGA
TCTGCTATCTGCAAGAGATCTTCAGCAACGAGATGGCCAAGGTGGACGACAGCTTCTTCCACAGACTGGA
AGAGTCCTTCCTGGTGGAAGAGGATAAGAAGCACGAGCGGCACCCCATCTTCGGCAACATCGTGGACGAG
GTGGCCTACCACGAGAAGTACCCCACCATCTACCACCTGAGAAAGAAACTGGTGGACAGCACCGACAAGG
CCGACCTGCGGCTGATCTATCTGGCCCTGGCCCACATGATCAAGTTCCGGGGCCACTTCCTGATCGAGGG
CGACCTGAACCCCGACAACAGCGACGTGGACAAGCTGTTCATCCAGCTGGTGCAGACCTACAACCAGCTG
TTCGAGGAAAACCCCATCAACGCCAGCGGCGTGGACGCCAAGGCCATCCTGTCTGCCAGACTGAGCAAGA
GCAGACGGCTGGAAAATCTGATCGCCCAGCTGCCCGGCGAGAAGAAGAATGGCCTGTTCGGCAACCTGAT
TGCCCTGAGCCTGGGCCTGACCCCCAACTTCAAGAGCAACTTCGACCTGGCCGAGGATGCCAAACTGCAG
CTGAGCAAGGACACCTACGACGACGACCTGGACAACCTGCTGGCCCAGATCGGCGACCAGTACGCCGACC
TGTTTCTGGCCGCCAAGAACCTGTCCGACGCCATCCTGCTGAGCGACATCCTGAGAGTGAACACCGAGAT
CACCAAGGCCCCCCTGAGCGCCTCTATGATCAAGAGATACGACGAGCACCACCAGGACCTGACCCTGCTG
AAAGCTCTCGTGCGGCAGCAGCTGCCTGAGAAGTACAAAGAGATTTTCTTCGACCAGAGCAAGAACGGCT
ACGCCGGCTACATTGACGGCGGAGCCAGCCAGGAAGAGTTCTACAAGTTCATCAAGCCCATCCTGGAAAA
GATGGACGGCACCGAGGAACTGCTCGTGAAGCTGAACAGAGAGGACCTGCTGCGGAAGCAGCGGACCTTC
GACAACGGCAGCATCCCCCACCAGATCCACCTGGGAGAGCTGCACGCCATTCTGCGGCGGCAGGAAGATT
TTTACCCATTCCTGAAGGACAACCGGGAAAAGATCGAGAAGATCCTGACCTTCCGCATCCCCTACTACGT
GGGCCCTCTGGCCAGGGGAAACAGCAGATTCGCCTGGATGACCAGAAAGAGCGAGGAAACCATCACCCCC
TGGAACTTCGAGGAAGTGGTGGACAAGGGCGCTTCCGCCCAGAGCTTCATCGAGCGGATGACCAACTTCG
ATAAGAACCTGCCCAACGAGAAGGTGCTGCCCAAGCACAGCCTGCTGTACGAGTACTTCACCGTGTATAA
CGAGCTGACCAAAGTGAAATACGTGACCGAGGGAATGAGAAAGCCCGCCTTCCTGAGCGGCGAGCAGAAA
AAGGCCATCGTGGACCTGCTGTTCAAGACCAACCGGAAAGTGACCGTGAAGCAGCTGAAAGAGGACTACT
TCAAGAAAATCGAGTGCTTCGACTCCGTGGAAATCTCCGGCGTGGAAGATCGGTTCAACGCCTCCCTGGG
CACATACCACGATCTGCTGAAAATTATCAAGGACAAGGACTTCCTGGACAATGAGGAAAACGAGGACATT
CTGGAAGATATCGTGCTGACCCTGACACTGTTTGAGGACAGAGAGATGATCGAGGAACGGCTGAAAACCT
ATGCCCACCTGTTCGACGACAAAGTGATGAAGCAGCTGAAGCGGCGGAGATACACCGGCTGGGGCAGGCT
GAGCCGGAAGCTGATCAACGGCATCCGGGACAAGCAGTCCGGCAAGACAATCCTGGATTTCCTGAAGTCC
GACGGCTTCGCCAACAGAAACTTCATGCAGCTGATCCACGACGACAGCCTGACCTTTAAAGAGGACATCC
AGAAAGCCCAGGTGTCCGGCCAGGGCGATAGCCTGCACGAGCACATTGCCAATCTGGCCGGCAGCCCCGC
CATTAAGAAGGGCATCCTGCAGACAGTGAAGGTGGTGGACGAGCTCGTGAAAGTGATGGGCCGGCACAAG
CCCGAGAACATCGTGATCGAAATGGCCAGAGAGAACCAGACCACCCAGAAGGGACAGAAGAACAGCCGCG
AGAGAATGAAGCGGATCGAAGAGGGCATCAAAGAGCTGGGCAGCCAGATCCTGAAAGAACACCCCGTGGA
AAACACCCAGCTGCAGAACGAGAAGCTGTACCTGTACTACCTGCAGAATGGGCGGGATATGTACGTGGAC
CAGGAACTGGACATCAACCGGCTGTCCGACTACGATGTGGACCACATCGTGCCTCAGAGCTTTCTGAAGG
ACGACTCCATCGACAACAAGGTGCTGACCAGAAGCGACAAGGCCCGGGGCAAGAGCGACAACGTGCCCTC
CGAAGAGGTCGTGAAGAAGATGAAGAACTACTGGCGGCAGCTGCTGAACGCCAAGCTGATTACCCAGAGA
AAGTTCGACAATCTGACCAAGGCCGAGAGAGGCGGCCTGAGCGAACTGGATAAGGCCGGCTTCATCAAGA
GACAGCTGGTGGAAACCCGGCAGATCACAAAGCACGTGGCACAGATCCTGGACTCCCGGATGAACACTAA
GTACGACGAGAATGACAAGCTGATCCGGGAAGTGAAAGTGATCACCCTGAAGTCCAAGCTGGTGTCCGAT
TTCCGGAAGGATTTCCAGTTTTACAAAGTGCGCGAGATCAACAACTACCACCACGCCCACGACGCCTACC
TGAACGCCGTCGTGGGAACCGCCCTGATCAAAAAGTACCCTAAGCTGGAAAGCGAGTTCGTGTACGGCGA
CTACAAGGTGTACGACGTGCGGAAGATGATCGCCAAGAGCGAGCAGGAAATCGGCAAGGCTACCGCCAAG
TACTTCTTCTACAGCAACATCATGAACTTTTTCAAGACCGAGATTACCCTGGCCAACGGCGAGATCCGGA
AGCGGCCTCTGATCGAGACAAACGGCGAAACCGGGGAGATCGTGTGGGATAAGGGCCGGGATTTTGCCAC
CGTGCGGAAAGTGCTGAGCATGCCCCAAGTGAATATCGTGAAAAAGACCGAGGTGCAGACAGGCGGCTTC
AGCAAAGAGTCTATCCTGCCCAAGAGGAACAGCGATAAGCTGATCGCCAGAAAGAAGGACTGGGACCCTA
AGAAGTACGGCGGCTTCGACAGCCCCACCGTGGCCTATTCTGTGCTGGTGGTGGCCAAAGTGGAAAAGGG
CAAGTCCAAGAAACTGAAGAGTGTGAAAGAGCTGCTGGGGATCACCATCATGGAAAGAAGCAGCTTCGAG
AAGAATCCCATCGACTTTCTGGAAGCCAAGGGCTACAAAGAAGTGAAAAAGGACCTGATCATCAAGCTGC
CTAAGTACTCCCTGTTCGAGCTGGAAAACGGCCGGAAGAGAATGCTGGCCTCTGCCGGCGAACTGCAGAA
GGGAAACGAACTGGCCCTGCCCTCCAAATATGTGAACTTCCTGTACCTGGCCAGCCACTATGAGAAGCTG
AAGGGCTCCCCCGAGGATAATGAGCAGAAACAGCTGTTTGTGGAACAGCACAAGCACTACCTGGACGAGA
TCATCGAGCAGATCAGCGAGTTCTCCAAGAGAGTGATCCTGGCCGACGCTAATCTGGACAAAGTGCTGTC
CGCCTACAACAAGCACCGGGATAAGCCCATCAGAGAGCAGGCCGAGAATATCATCCACCTGTTTACCCTG
ACCAATCTGGGAGCCCCTGCCGCCTTCAAGTACTTTGACACCACCATCGACCGGAAGAGGTACACCAGCA
CCAAAGAGGTGCTGGACGCCACCCTGATCCACCAGAGCATCACCGGCCTGTACGAGACACGGATCGACCT
GTCTCAGCTGGGAGGCGACAGCGCTGGAGGAGGTGGAAGCGGAGGAGGAGGAAGCGGAGGAGGAGGTAGC
GGACCTAAGAAAAAGAGGAAGGTGGCGGCCGCTGGATCCGGACGGGCTGACGCATTGGACGATTTTGATC
TGGATATGCTGGGAAGTGACGCCCTCGATGATTTTGACCTTGACATGCTTGGTTCGGATGCCCTTGATGA
CTTTGACCTCGACATGCTCGGCAGTGACGCCCTTGATGATTTCGACCTGGACATGCTGATTAACTGTACA
GGCAGTGGAGAGGGCAGAGGAAGTCTGCTAACATGCGGTGACGTCGAGGAGAATCCTGGCCCAATGGCCA
AGCCTTTGTCTCAAGAAGAATCCACCCTCATTGAAAGAGCAACGGCTACAATCAACAGCATCCCCATCTC
TGAAGACTACAGCGTCGCCAGCGCAGCTCTCTCTAGCGACGGCCGCATCTTCACTGGTGTCAATGTATAT
CATTTTACTGGGGGACCTTGTGCAGAACTCGTGGTGCTGGGCACTGCTGCTGCTGCGGCAGCTGGCAACC
TGACTTGTATCGTCGCGATCGGAAATGAGAACAGGGGCATCTTGAGCCCCTGCGGACGGTGCCGACAGGT
GCTTCTCGATCTGCATCCTGGGATCAAAGCCATAGTGAAGGACAGTGATGGACAGCCGACGGCAGTTGGG
ATTCGTGAATTGCTGCCCTCTGGTTATGTGTGGGAGGGCTAAGAATTCGATATCAAGCTTATCGGTAATC
AACCTCTGGATTACAAAATTTGTGAAAGATTGACTGGTATTCTTAACTATGTTGCTCCTTTTACGCTATG
TGGATACGCTGCTTTAATGCCTTTGTATCATGCTATTGCTTCCCGTATGGCTTTCATTTTCTCCTCCTTG
TATAAATCCTGGTTGCTGTCTCTTTATGAGGAGTTGTGGCCCGTTGTCAGGCAACGTGGCGTGGTGTGCA
CTGTGTTTGCTGACGCAACCCCCACTGGTTGGGGCATTGCCACCACCTGTCAGCTCCTTTCCGGGACTTT
CGCTTTCCCCCTCCCTATTGCCACGGCGGAACTCATCGCCGCCTGCCTTGCCCGCTGCTGGACAGGGGCT
CGGCTGTTGGGCACTGACAATTCCGTGGTGTTGTCGGGGAAATCATCGTCCTTTCCTTGGCTGCTCGCCT
GTGTTGCCACCTGGATTCTGCGCGGGACGTCCTTCTGCTACGTCCCTTCGGCCCTCAATCCAGCGGACCT
TCCTTCCCGCGGCCTGCTGCCGGCTCTGCGGCCTCTTCCGCGTCTTCGCCTTCGCCCTCAGACGAGTCGG
ATCTCCCTTTGGGCCGCCTCCCCGCATCGATACCGTCGACCTCGAGACCTAGAAAAACATGGAGCAATCA
CAAGTAGCAATACAGCAGCTACCAATGCTGATTGTGCCTGGCTAGAAGCACAAGAGGAGGAGGAGGTGGG
TTTTCCAGTCACACCTCAGGTACCTTTAAGACCAATGACTTACAAGGCAGCTGTAGATCTTAGCCACTTT
TTAAAAGAAAAGGGGGGACTGGAAGGGCTAATTCACTCCCAACGAAGACAAGATATCCTTGATCTGTGGA
TCTACCACACACAAGGCTACTTCCCTGATTGGCAGAACTACACACCAGGGCCAGGGATCAGATATCCACT
GACCTTTGGATGGTGCTACAAGCTAGTACCAGTTGAGCAAGAGAAGGTAGAAGAAGCCAATGAAGGAGAG
AACACCCGCTTGTTACACCCTGTGAGCCTGCATGGGATGGATGACCCGGAGAGAGAAGTATTAGAGTGGA
GGTTTGACAGCCGCCTAGCATTTCATCACATGGCCCGAGAGCTGCATCCGGACTGTACTGGGTCTCTCTG
GTTAGACCAGATCTGAGCCTGGGAGCTCTCTGGCTAACTAGGGAACCCACTGCTTAAGCCTCAATAAAGC
TTGCCTTGAGTGCTTCAAGTAGTGTGTGCCCGTCTGTTGTGTGACTCTGGTAACTAGAGATCCCTCAGAC
CCTTTTAGTCAGTGTGGAAAATCTCTAGCAGGGCCCGTTTAAACCCGCTGATCAGCCTCGACTGTGCCTT
CTAGTTGCCAGCCATCTGTTGTTTGCCCCTCCCCCGTGCCTTCCTTGACCCTGGAAGGTGCCACTCCCAC
TGTCCTTTCCTAATAAAATGAGGAAATTGCATCGCATTGTCTGAGTAGGTGTCATTCTATTCTGGGGGGT
GGGGTGGGGCAGGACAGCAAGGGGGAGGATTGGGAAGACAATAGCAGGCATGCTGGGGATGCGGTGGGCT
CTATGGCTTCTGAGGCGGAAAGAACCAGCTGGGGCTCTAGGGGGTATCCCC
[124 nt withheld, positions 6912-7035]
C
[91 nt withheld, positions 7037-7127]
A
[49 nt withheld, positions 7129-7177]
CCTTTGACGTTGGAGTCCACGTTCTTT
[37 nt withheld, positions 7205-7241]
ACCCTATCTCGGTCTATTCTTTTGATTTATAAGGGATTTTGCCGATTTCGGCCTATTGGTTAAAAAATGA
GCTGATTTAACAAAAATTTAACGCGAATTAATTCTGTGGAATGTGTGTCAGTTAGGGTGTGGAAAGTCCC
CAGGCTCCCCAGCAGGCAGAAGTATGCAAAGCATGCATCTCAATTAGTCAGCAACCAGGTGTGGAAAGTC
CCCAGGCTCCCCAGCAGGCAGAAGTATGCAAAGCATGCATCTCAATTAGTCAGCAACCATAGTCCCGCCC
CTAACTCCGCCCATCCCGCCCCTAACTCCGCCCAGTTCCGCCCATTCTCCGCCCCATGGCTGACTAATTT
TTTTTATTTATGCAGAGGCCGAGGCCGCCTCTGCCTCTGAGCTATTCCAGAAGTAGTGAGGAGGCTTTTT
TGGAGGCCTAGGCTTTTGCAAAAAGCTCCCGGGAGCTTGTATATCCATTTTCGGATCTGATCAGCACGTG
TTGACAATTAATCATCGGCATAGTATATCGGCATAGTATAATACGACAAGGTGAGGAACTAAACCATGGC
CAAGTTGACCAGTGCCGTTCCGGTGCTCACCGCGCGCGACGTCGCCGGAGCGGTCGAGTTCTGGACCGAC
CGGCTCGGGTTCTCCCGGGACTTCGTGGAGGACGACTTCGCCGGTGTGGTCCGGGACGACGTGACCCTGT
TCATCAGCGCGGTCCAGGACCAGGTGGTGCCGGACAACACCCTGGCCTGGGTGTGGGTGCGCGGCCTGGA
CGAGCTGTACGCCGAGTGGTCGGAGGTCGTGTCCACGAACTTCCGGGACGCCTCCGGGCCGGCCATGACC
GAGATCGGCGAGCAGCCGTGGGGGCGGGAGTTCGCCCTGCGCGACCCGGCCGGCAACTGCGTGCACTTCG
TGGCCGAGGAGCAGGACTGACACGTGCTACGAGATTTCGATTCCACCGCCGCCTTCTATGAAAGGTTGGG
CTTCGGAATCGTTTTCCGGGACGCCGGCTGGATGATCCTCCAGCGCGGGGATCTCATGCTGGAGTTCTTC
GCCCACCCCAACTTGTTTATTGCAGCTTATAATGGTTACAAATAAAGCAATAGCATCACAAATTTCACAA
ATAAAGCATTTTTTTCACTGCATTCTAGTTGTGGTTTGTCCAAACTCATCAATGTATCTTATCATGTCTG
TATACCGTCGACCTCTAGCTAGAGCTTGGCGTAATCATGGTCATAGCTGTTTCCTGTGTGAAATTGTTAT
CCGCTCACAATTCCACACAACATACGAGCCGGAAGCATAAAGTGTAAAGCCTGGGGTGCCTAATGAGTGA
GCTAACTCACATTAATTGCGTTGCGCTCACTGCCCGCTTTCCAGTCGGGAAACCTGTCGTGCCAGCTGCA
TTAATGAATCGGCCAACGCGCGGGGAGAGGCGGTTTGCGTATTGGGCGCTCTTCCGCTTCCTCGCTCACT
GACTCGCTGCGCTCGGTCGTTCGGCTGCGGCGAGCGGTATCAGCTCACTCAAAGGCGGTAATACGGTTAT
CCACAGAATCAGGGGATAACGCAGGAAAGAACATGTGAGCAAAAGGCCAGCAAAAGGCCAGGAACCGTAA
AAAGGCCGCGTTGCTGGCGTTTTTCCATAGGCTCCGCCCCCCTGACGAGCATCACAAAAATCGACGCTCA
AGTCAGAGGTGGCGAAACCCGACAGGACTATAAAGATACCAGGCGTTTCCCCCTGGAAGCTCCCTCGTGC
GCTCTCCTGTTCCGACCCTGCCGCTTACCGGATACCTGTCCGCCTTTCTCCCTTCGGGAAGCGTGGCGCT
TTCTCATAGCTCACGCTGTAGGTATCTCAGTTCGGTGTAGGTCGTTCGCTCCAAGCTGGGCTGTGTGCAC
GAACCCCCCGTTCAGCCCGACCGCTGCGCCTTATCCGGTAACTATCGTCTTGAGTCCAACCCGGTAAGAC
ACGACTTATCGCCACTGGCAGCAGCCACTGGTAACAGGATTAGCAGAGCGAGGTATGTAGGCGGTGCTAC
AGAGTTCTTGAAGTGGTGGCCTAACTACGGCTACACTAGAAGAACAGTATTTGGTATCTGCGCTCTGCTG
AAGCCAGTTACCTTCGGAAAAAGAGTTGGTAGCTCTTGATCCGGCAAACAAACCACCGCTGGTAGCGGTG
GTTTTTTTGTTTGCAAGCAGCAGATTACGCGCAGAAAAAAAGGATCTCAAGAAGATCCTTTGATCTTTTC
TACGGGGTCTGACGCTCAGTGGAACGAAAACTCACGTTAAGGGATTTTGGTCATGAGATTATCAAAAAGG
ATCTTCACCTAGATCCTTTTAAATTAAAAATGAAGTTTTAAATCAATCTAAAGTATATATGAGTAAACTT
GGTCTGACAGTTACCAATGCTTAATCAGTGAGGCACCTATCTCAGCGATCTGTCTATTTCGTTCATCCAT
AGTTGCCTGACTCCCCGTCGTGTAGATAACTACGATACGGGAGGGCTTACCATCTGGCCCCAGTGCTGCA
ATGATACCGCGAGACCCACGCTCACCGGCTCCAGATTTATCAGCAATAAACCAGCCAGCCGGAAGGGCCG
AGCGCAGAAGTGGTCCTGCAACTTTATCCGCCTCCATCCAGTCTATTAATTGTTGCCGGGAAGCTAGAGT
AAGTAGTTCGCCAGTTAATAGTTTGCGCAACGTTGTTGCCATTGCTACAGGCATCGTGGTGTCACGCTCG
TCGTTTGGTATGGCTTCATTCAGCTCCGGTTCCCAACGATCAAGGCGAGTTACATGATCCCCCATGTTGT
GCAAAAAAGCGGTTAGCTCCTTCGGTCCTCCGATCGTTGTCAGAAGTAAGTTGGCCGCAGTGTTATCACT
CATGGTTATGGCAGCACTGCATAATTCTCTTACTGTCATGCCATCCGTAAGATGCTTTTCTGTGACTGGT
GAGTACTCAACCAAGTCATTCTGAGAATAGTGTATGCGGCGACCGAGTTGCTCTTGCCCGGCGTCAATAC
GGGATAATACCGCGCCACATAGCAGAACTTTAAAAGTGCTCATCATTGGAAAACGTTCTTCGGGGCGAAA
ACTCTCAAGGATCTTACCGCTGTTGAGATCCAGTTCGATGTAACCCACTCGTGCACCCAACTGATCTTCA
GCATCTTTTACTTTCACCAGCGTTTCTGGGTGAGCAAAAACAGGAAGGCAAAATGCCGCAAAAAAGGGAA
TAAGGGCGACACGGAAATGTTGAATACTCATACTCTTCCTTTTTCAATATTATTGAAGCATTTATCAGGG
TTATTGTCTCATGAGCGGATACATATTTGAATGTATTTAGAAAAATAAACAAATAGGGGTTCCGCGCACA
TTTCCCCGAAAAGTGCCACCTGACGTCGACGGATCGGGAGATCTCCCGATCCCCTATGGTGCACTCTCAG
TACAATCTGCTCTGATGCCGCATAGTTAAGCCAGTATCTGCTCCCTGCTTGTGTGTTGGAGGTCGCTGAG
TAGTGCGCGAGCAAAATTTAAGCTACAACAAGGCAAGGCTTGACCGACAATTGCATGAAGAATCTGCTTA
GGGTTAGGCGTTTTGCGCTGCTTCGCGATGTACGGGCCAGATATACGCGTTGACATTGATTATTGACTAG
TTATTAATAGTAATCAATTACGGGGTCATTAGTTCATAGCCCATATATGGAGTTCCGCGTTACATAACTT
ACGGTAAATGGCCCGCCTGGCTGACCGCCCAACGACCCCCGCCCATTGACGTCAATAATGACGTATGTTC
CCATAGTAACGCCAATAGGGACTTTCCATTGACGTCAATGGGTGGAGTATTTACGGTAAACTGCCCACTT
GGCAGTACATCAAGTGTATCATATGCCAAGTACGCCCCCTATTGACGTCAATGACGGTAAATGGCCCGCC
TGGCATTATGCCCAGTACATGACCTTATGGGACTTTCCTACTTGGCAGTACATCTACGTATTAGTCATCG
CTATTACCATGGTGATGCGGTTTTGGCAGTACATCAATGGGCGTGGATAGCGGTTTGACTCACGGGGATT
TCCAAGTCTCCACCCCATTGACGTCAATGGGAGTTTGTTTTGGCACCAAAATCAACGGGACTTTCCAAAA
TGTCGTAACAACTCCGCCCCATTGACGCAAATGGGCGGTAGGCGTGTACGGTGGGAGGTCTATATAAGCA
GCGCGTTTTGCCTGTACTGGGTCTCTCTGGTTAGACCAGATCTGAGCCTGGGAGCTCTCTGGCTAACTAG
GGAACCCACTGCTTAAGCCTCAATAAAGCTTGCCTTGAGTGCTTCAAGTAGTGTGTGCCCGTCTGTTGTG
TGACTCTGGTAACTAGAGATCCCTCAGACCCTTTTAGTCAGTGTGGAAAATCTCTAGCAGTGGCGCCCGA
ACAGGGACTTGAAAGCGAAAGGGAAACCAGAGGAGCTCTCTCGACGCAGGACTCGGCTTGCTGAAGCGCG
CACGGCAAGAGGCGAGGGGCGGCGACTGGTGAGTACGCCAAAAATTTTGACTAGCGGAGGCTAGAAGGAG
AGAGATGGGTGCGAGAGCGTCAGTATTAAGCGGGGGAGAATTAGATCGCGATGGGAAAAAATTCGGTTAA
GGCCAGGGGGAAAGAAAAAATATAAATTAAAACATATAGTATGGGCAAGCAGGGAGCTAGAACGATTCGC
AGTTAATCCTGGCCTGTTAGAAACATCAGAAGGCTGTAGACAAATACTGGGACAGCTACAACCATCCCTT
CAGACAGGATCAGAAGAACTTAGATCATTATATAATACAGTAGCAACCCTCTATTGTGTGCATCAAAGGA
TAGAGATAAAAGACACCAAGGAAGCTTTAGACAAGATAGAGGAAGAGCAAAACAAAAGTAAGACCACCGC
ACAGCAAGCGGCCGCTGATCTTCAGACCTGGAGGAGGAGATATGAGGGACAATTGGAGAAGTGAATTATA
TAAATATAAAGTAGTAAAAATTGAACCATTAGGAGTAGCACCCACCAAGGCAAAGAGAAGAGTGGTGCAG
AGAGAAAAAAGAGCAGTGGGAATAGGAGCTTTGTTCCTTGGGTTCTTGGGAGCAGCAGGAAGCACTATGG
GCGCAGCGTCAATGACGCTGACGGTACAGGCCAGACAATTATTGTCTGGTATAGTGCAGCAGCAGAACAA
TTTGCTGAGGGCTATTGAGGCGCAACAGCATCTGTTGCAACTCACAGTCTGGGGCATCAAGCAGCTCCAG
GCAAGAATCCTGGCTGTGGAAAGATACCTAAAGGATCAACAGCTCCTGGGGATTTGGGGTTGCTCTGGAA
AACTCATTTGCACCACTGCTGTGCCTTGGAATGCTAGTTGGAGTAATAAATCTCTGGAACAGATTTGGAA
TCACACGACCTGGATGGAGTGGGACAGAGAAATTAACAATTACACAAGCTTAATACACTCCTTAATTGAA
GAATCGCAAAACCAGCAAGAAAAGAATGAACAAGAATTATTGGAATTAGATAAATGGGCAAGTTTGTGGA
ATTGGTTTAACATAACAAATTGGCTGTGGTATATAAAATTATTCATAATGATAGTAGGAGGCTTGGTAGG
TTTAAGAATAGTTTTTGCTGTACTTTCTATAGTGAATAGAGTTAGGCAGGGATATTCACCATTATCGTTT
CAGACCCACCTCCCAACCCCGAGGGGACCCGACAGGCCCGAAGGAATAGAAGAAGAAGGTGGAGAGAGAG
ACAGAGACAGATCCATTCGATTAGTGAACGGATCGGCACTGCGTGCGCCAATTCTGCAGACAAATGGCAG
TATTCATCCACAATTTTAAAAGAAAAGGGGGGATTGGGGGGTACAGTGCAGGGGAAAGAATAGTAGACAT
AATAGCAACAGACATACAAACTAAAGAATTACAAAAACAAATTACAAAAATTCAAAATTTTCGGGTTTAT
TACAGGGACAGCAGAGATCCAGTTTGGTTAATTAGCTAGCGAGGGCCTATTTCCCATGATTCCTTCATAT
TTGCATATACGATACAAGGCTGTTAGAGAGATAATTGGAATTAATTTGACTGTAAACACAAAGATATTAG
TACAAAATACGTGACGTAGAAAGTAATAATTTCTTGGGTAGTTTGCAGTTTTAAAATTATGTTTTAAAAT
GGACTATCATATGCTTACCGTAACTTGAAAGTATTTCGATTTCTTGGCTTTATATATCTTGTGGAAAGGA
CGAAACACCGAACTAGGCCACAAGTCTGCA
Features (pLannotate 1.2.2; 38 found; start..end, strand, type, name):
     18..36      +  misc_RNA       MS2 stem loop: stem loop that binds the bacteriophage MS2 coat protein
     47..83      +  misc_RNA       gRNA scaffold (fragment): guide RNA scaffold for the Streptococcus pyogenes CRISPR/Cas9 system
     88..106     +  misc_RNA       MS2 stem loop: stem loop that binds the bacteriophage MS2 coat protein
    117..136     +  misc_RNA       gRNA scaffold (fragment): guide RNA scaffold for the Streptococcus pyogenes CRISPR/Cas9 system
    149..167     +  CDS            small t antigen (fragment): SV40 (simian virus 40) small t antigen
    193..404     +  promoter       EF-1α core promoter: core promoter for human elongation factor EF-1α
    421..468     +  CDS            nucleoplasmin NLS: bipartite nuclear localization signal from nucleoplasmin
    468..4569    +  CDS            dCas9 (fragment): catalytically dead mutant of the Cas9 endonuclease from the Streptococcus pyogenes Type II CRISPR/Cas system RNA-guided DNA-binding protein that lacks endonuclease activity due to the D10A mutation in the RuvC catalytic domain and the N863A mutation in the HNH catalytic domain
   4894..5292    +  CDS            BSD: blasticidin S deaminase; Aspergillus terreus BSD; confers resistance to blasticidin
   5293..5314    +  misc_feature   MCS (fragment): pBluescript multiple cloning site
   5317..5905    +  misc_feature   WPRE: woodchuck hepatitis virus posttranscriptional regulatory element
   5842..6423    +  CDS            nef (fragment): NEF_HV1H2 - Experimental evidence at protein level: Swiss-Prot protein existence level 1. Extracellular Nef protein targets CD4(+) T-lymphocytes for apoptosis by interacting with CXCR4 surface receptors. From Human immunodeficiency virus type 1 group M subtype B (isolate HXB2) (HIV-1).
   6430..6610    +  LTR            5' LTR (truncated): truncated 5' long terminal repeat (LTR) from HIV-1
   6642..6866    +  polyA_signal   bGH poly(A) signal: bovine growth hormone polyadenylation signal
   6870..6891    +  promoter       SV40 promoter (fragment): SV40 enhancer and early promoter
   6912..7340    +  rep_origin     f1 ori (sequence partly withheld): f1 bacteriophage origin of replication; arrow indicates direction of (+) strand synthesis
   7354..7683    +  promoter       SV40 promoter: SV40 enhancer and early promoter
   7731..7778    +  promoter       EM7 promoter: synthetic bacterial promoter&nbsp
   7797..8171    +  CDS            BleoR: antibiotic-binding protein; Sh ble from Streptoalloteichus hindustanus; confers resistance to bleomycin, phleomycin, and Zeocin™
   8181..8306    +  CDS            ble (fragment): BLE_KLEPN - Experimental evidence at protein level: Swiss-Prot protein existence level 1. Binding protein with a strong affinity to the bleomycin family of antibiotics. Binds to CL990; an antimitotic-antibiotic compound. From Klebsiella pneumoniae.
   8301..8422    +  polyA_signal   SV40 poly(A) signal: SV40 polyadenylation signal
   8493..8515    -  protein_bind   lac operator (fragment): The lac repressor binds to the lac operator to inhibit transcription in E. coli. This inhibition can be relieved by adding lactose or isopropyl-β-D-thiogalactopyranoside (IPTG). lac repressor encoded by lacI
   8519..8549    -  promoter       lac promoter: promoter for the E. coli lac operon
   8564..8585    -  protein_bind   CAP binding site: CAP binding activates transcription in the presence of cAMP. E. coli catabolite activator protein
   8598..8690    -  CDS            lacI (fragment): lac repressor; lacI; The lac repressor binds to the lac operator to inhibit transcription in E. coli. This inhibition can be relieved by adding lactose or isopropyl-β-D-thiogalactopyranoside (IPTG).
   8873..9461    -  rep_origin     ori: high-copy-number ColE1/pMB1/pBR322/pUC origin of replication
   9632..10492   -  CDS            AmpR: β-lactamase; bla; confers resistance to ampicillin, carbenicillin, and related antibiotics
  10493..10597   -  promoter       AmpR promoter: bla
  10656..10708   -  misc_feature   bom (fragment): basis of mobility region from pBR322
  10863..11242   +  enhancer       CMV enhancer: human cytomegalovirus immediate early enhancer
  11243..11442   +  promoter       CMV promoter: human cytomegalovirus (CMV) immediate early promoter
  11460..11640   +  LTR            5' LTR (truncated): truncated 5' long terminal repeat (LTR) from HIV-1
  11687..11812   +  misc_feature   HIV-1 Ψ: packaging signal of human immunodeficiency virus type 1
  11796..12159   +  CDS            HIV-1 gag (fragment): gag protein from human immunodeficiency virus 1; gag
  12305..12538   +  misc_feature   RRE: The Rev response element (RRE) of HIV-1 allows for Rev-dependent mRNA export from the nucleus to the cytoplasm.
  12915..13015   +  CDS            Rev (fragment): human immunodeficiency virus 1 (HIV-1) Rev protein; rev; enhances nuclear export of unspliced and incompletely spliced viral mRNAs
  13065..13182   +  misc_feature   cPPT/CTS: central polypurine tract and central termination sequence of HIV-1
  13232..13472   +  promoter       U6 promoter: RNA polymerase III promoter for human U6 snRNA
