[The description below was written by a language model from this plasmid's Addgene catalogue record and pLannotate feature annotations shown in this document.]
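Description:
lentiSAMv2 rs1401419-guide1 is a lentiviral CRISPR activation plasmid built on the lentiSAMv2 backbone, carrying a single guide RNA directed at a human pancreatic islet enhancer that contains the type 2 diabetes-associated variant rs1401419 at the CRY2 GWAS locus. It is maintained in E. coli through a high-copy ColE1/pUC-type origin with ampicillin resistance; an f1 origin and an SV40/EM7-driven bleomycin/Zeocin resistance cassette also lie in the backbone, outside the viral transfer region. The annotated sequence is about 13.5 kb.

The transfer cassette is a third-generation-style HIV-1 design. A CMV enhancer/promoter drives a truncated 5' LTR, followed by the Ψ packaging signal, a partial gag region, RRE and cPPT/CTS, and the payload ends with a WPRE and a truncated 3' LTR, with a bGH polyadenylation signal downstream. Two expression units sit between these elements. A human U6 promoter transcribes the guide in an S. pyogenes scaffold modified with two MS2 stem loops, which can recruit MS2 coat protein fusions carrying additional activator domains supplied from a separate construct. The EF-1α core promoter then drives a nuclear-localised, catalytically dead Cas9 (D10A/N863A). According to the catalogue entry, dCas9 is fused to VP64 and linked by a 2A peptide to blasticidin S deaminase. The feature table annotates dCas9 and BSD but not the VP64 or 2A segments in the gap between them. Blasticidin allows selection of transduced mammalian cells.

The construct is intended for packaging into lentivirus and delivery to human cells, to activate the targeted enhancer and test its regulatory effects on candidate genes.
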