Addgene plasmid #125486: lentiSAMv2 rs1401419-guide1
Purpose: CRISPR-mediated activation of human islet enhancer containing T2D-associated variant rs1401419 (CRY2 GWAS locus)
Depositing lab: Jorge Ferrer. Depositing organization: Imperial College London. Publication: Human pancreatic islet three-dimensional chromatin architecture provides insights into the genetics of type 2 diabetes. Miguel-Escalada I, Bonas-Guarch S, Cebola I, Ponsa-Cobas J, Mendieta-Esteban J, Atla G, Javierre BM, Rolando DMY, Farabella I, Morgan CC, Garcia-Hurtado J, Beucher A, Moran I, Pasquali L, Ramos-Rodriguez M, Appel EVR, Linneberg A, Gjesing AP, Witte DR, Pedersen O, Grarup N, Ravassard P, Torrents D, Mercader JM, Piemonti L, Berney T, de Koning EJP, Kerr-Conte J, Pattou F, Fedko IO, Groop L, Prokopenko I, Hansen T, Marti-Renom MA, Fraser P, Ferrer J. Nat Genet. 2019 Jun 28. pii: 10.1038/s41588-019-0457-0. doi: 10.1038/s41588-019-0457-0. PubMed 31253982.
Backbone
  Vector backbone: lentiSAMv2
  Backbone manufacturer: Feng Zhang (Addgene #75112)
  Vector type: Mammalian Expression, Lentiviral, CRISPR
  Selectable markers: Blasticidin
Growth in bacteria
  Bacterial resistance: Ampicillin, 100 μg/mL
  Growth temperature: 37°C
  Growth strain: Stbl3
  Copy number: High Copy
Gene/Insert
  Gene/Insert name: dCas9-VP64-2A-BlastR
  gRNA/shRNA sequence: AACTAGGCCACAAGTCTGCA
  Species: H. sapiens (human)
  Promoter: EF1a core and U6
  Cloning method: Restriction Enzyme; 5′ cloning site Unknown (destroyed during cloning); 3′ cloning site Unknown (destroyed during cloning)
  Sequencing primers: 5′ GATCCGCCACCATGGATGC
Terms and licenses: Academic/Nonprofit Terms; Industry Terms: Not Available to Industry
How to cite: lentiSAMv2 rs1401419-guide1 was a gift from Jorge Ferrer (Addgene plasmid # 125486 ; http://n2t.net/addgene:125486 ; RRID:Addgene_125486)
