>Addgene plasmid #125486 | lentiSAMv2 rs1401419-guide1 | depositor partial sequence | sequence record 240150 | Guide RNA, MS2 stem loops
NNNNNNNTTTAAATTATGTTTTAAATGGACTATCATATGCTTACCGTAACTTGAAAGTATTTCGATTTCT
TGGCTTTATATATCTTGTGGAAAGGACGAAACACCGAACTAGGCCACAAGTCTGCAGTTTTAGAGCTAGG
CCAACATGAGGATCACCCATGTCTGCAGGGCCTAGCAAGTTAAAATAAGGCTAGTCCGTTATCAACTTGG
CCAACATGAGGATCACCCATGTCTGCAGGGCCAAGTGGCACCGAGTCGGTGCTTTTTTTGGATCCTAGGT
CTTGAAAGGAGTGGGAATTGGCTCCGGTGCCCGTCAGTGGGCAGAGCGCACATCGCCCACAGTCCCCGAG
AAGTTGGGGGGAGGGGTCGGCAATTGATCCGGTGCCTAGAGAAGGTGGCGCGGGGTAAACTGGGAAAGTG
ATGTCGTGTACTGGCTCCGCCTTTTTCCCGAGGGTGGGGGAGAACCGTATATAAGTGCAGTAGTCGCCGT
GAACGTTCTTTTTCGCAACGGGTTTGCCGCCAGAACACAGGCGTACGGCCACCATGAAAAGGCCGGCGGC
CACGAAAAAGGCCGGCCAGGCAAAAAAGAAAAAGGACAAGAAGTACAGCATCGGCCTGGCCATCGGCACC
AACTCTGTGGGCTGGGCCGTGATCACCGACGAGTACAAGGTGCCCAGCAAGAAATTCAAGGTGCTGGGCA
ACACCGAGTGGCACAGCATCAAGAAGAACCTGATCGGAGCCCTGCTGTTCGACAGCGGCGAAACAGCCGA
GGCCACTCGGCTGAAGATAACCGGCNAAAGAAGATACACCAGACGGAAGAACCGGATCTGCTATCNNCAA
GAGATCTTCAACAACNAGATGGCCAAGGTGGACGANAGCTTCNNCNACAGNGTAGNAAGAATCCTTCCTG
GTGGAAAAGNATANTAAGCACGAAGNGACNACACCATCTGTCTGGANNNGTCGTNNANAAGATGNNCCTA
CCNNNNAGAAATNGCGCGCACAATCTACCAGCCTGAGANNGAANNTGGGNGATAGGCACCGGACGNNGGC
NNAACNNNCGAGCTGNNCNNNGCNGNACCNAGGGCCCAAGNNANNCGNNNTTGCCGAGGNANNNTTNCCT
GANNAGAGAGTCNANNNGGAGAACACCGANNNGNCNNCGAACAGGAGAAGAAAGCNNGNTTGAGCCNNNG
ATGGGTNTAGANNGACTAANTNNNGGGACTNNNTTC
